>Addgene plasmid #148259 | pnEA-NpM-Dm4E-T_9-44-K12ER19EK43E-GB1_AA | depositor full sequence | sequence record 290707 | Full Sequence
TTCTTGAAGACGAAAGGGCCTCGTGATACGCCTATTTTTATAGGTTAATGTCATGATAATAATGGTTTCT
TAGACGTCAGGTGGCACTTTTCGGGGAAATGTGCGCGGAACCCCTATTTGTTTATTTTTCTAAATACATT
CAAATATGTATCCGCTCATGAGACAATAACCCTGATAAATGCTTCAATAATATTGAAAAAGGAAGAGTAT
GAGTATTCAACATTTCCGTGTCGCCCTTATTCCCTTTTTTGCGGCATTTTGCCTTCCTGTTTTTGCTCAC
CCAGAAACGCTGGTGAAAGTAAAAGATGCTGAAGATCAGTTGGGTGCACGAGTGGGTTACATCGAACTGG
ATCTCAACAGCGGTAAGATCCTTGAGAGTTTTCGCCCCGAAGAACGTTTTCCAATGATGAGCACTTTTAA
AGTTCTGCTATGTGGCGCGGTATTATCCCGTGTTGACGCCGGGCAAGAGCAACTCGGTCGCCGCATACAC
TATTCTCAGAATGACTTGGTTGAGTACTCACCAGTCACAGAAAAGCATCTTACGGATGGCATGACAGTAA
GAGAATTATGCAGTGCTGCCATAACCATGAGTGATAACACTGCGGCCAACTTACTTCTGACAACGATCGG
AGGACCGAAGGAGCTAACCGCTTTTTTGCACAACATGGGGGATCATGTAACTCGCCTTGATCGTTGGGAA
CCGGAGCTGAATGAAGCCATACCAAACGACGAGCGTGACACCACGATGCCTGCAGCAATGGCAACAACGT
TGCGCAAACTATTAACTGGCGAACTACTTACTCTAGCTTCCCGGCAACAATTAATAGACTGGATGGAGGC
GGATAAAGTTGCAGGACCACTTCTGCGCTCGGCCCTTCCGGCTGGCTGGTTTATTGCTGATAAATCTGGA
GCCGGTGAGCGTGGGTCTCGCGGTATCATTGCAGCACTGGGGCCAGATGGTAAGCCCTCCCGTATCGTAG
TTATCTACACGACGGGGAGTCAGGCAACTATGGATGAACGAAATAGACAGATCGCTGAGATAGGTGCCTC
ACTGATTAAGCATTGGTAACTGTCAGACCAAGTTTACTCATATATACTTTAGATTGATTTAAAACTTCAT
TTTTAATTTAAAAGGATCTAGGTGAAGATCCTTTTTGATAATCTCATGACCAAAATCCCTTAACGTGAGT
TTTCGTTCCACTGAGCGTCAGACCCCGTAGAAAAGATCAAAGGATCTTCTTGAGATCCTTTTTTTCTGCG
CGTAATCTGCTGCTTGCAAACAAAAAAACCACCGCTACCAGCGGTGGTTTGTTTGCCGGATCAAGAGCTA
CCAACTCTTTTTCCGAAGGTAACTGGCTTCAGCAGAGCGCAGATACCAAATACTGTCCTTCTAGTGTAGC
CGTAGTTAGGCCACCACTTCAAGAACTCTGTAGCACCGCCTACATACCTCGCTCTGCTAATCCTGTTACC
AGTGGCTGCTGCCAGTGGCGATAAGTCGTGTCTTACCGGGTTGGACTCAAGACGATAGTTACCGGATAAG
GCGCAGCGGTCGGGCTGAACGGGGGGTTCGTGCACACAGCCCAGCTTGGAGCGAACGACCTACACCGAAC
TGAGATACCTACAGCGTGAGCTATGAGAAAGCGCCACGCTTCCCGAAGGGAGAAAGGCGGACAGGTATCC
GGTAAGCGGCAGGGTCGGAACAGGAGAGCGCACGAGGGAGCTTCCAGGGGGAAACGCCTGGTATCTTTAT
AGTCCTGTCGGGTTTCGCCACCTCTGACTTGAGCGTCGATTTTTGTGATGCTCGTCAGGGGGGCGGAGCC
TATGGAAAAACGCCAGCAACGCGGCCTTTTTACGGTTCCTGGCCTTTTGCTGGCCTTTTGCTCACATGTT
CTTTCCTGCGTTATCCCCTGATTCTGTGGATAACCGTATTACCGCCTTTGAGTGAGCTGATACCGCTCGC
CGCAGCCGAACGACCGAGCGCAGCGAGTCAGTGAGCGAGGAAGCGGAAGAGCGCCTGATGCGGTATTTTC
TCCTTACGCATCTGTGCGGTATTTCACACCGCATATATGGTGCACTCTCAGTACAATCTGCTCTGATGCC
GCATAGTTAAGCCAGTATACACTCCGCTATCGCTACGTGACTGGGTCATGGCTGCGCCCCGACACCCGCC
AACACCCGCTGACGCGCCCTGACGGGCTTGTCTGCTCCCGGCATCCGCTTACAGACAAGCTGTGACCGTC
TCCGGGAGCTGCATGTGTCAGAGGTTTTCACCGTCATCACCGAAACGCGCGAGGCAGCTGCGGTAAAGCT
CATCAGCGTGGTCGTGAAGCGATTCACAGATGTCTGCCTGTTCATCCGCGTCCAGCTCGTTGAGTTTCTC
CAGAAGCGTTAATGTCTGGCTTCTGATAAAGCGGGCCATGTTAAGGGCGGTTTTTTCCTGTTTGGTCACT
GATGCCTCCGTGTAAGGGGGATTTCTGTTCATGGGGGTAATGATACCGATGAAACGAGAGAGGATGCTCA
CGATACGGGTTACTGATGATGAACATGCCCGGTTACTGGAACGTTGTGAGGGTAAACAACTGGCGGTATG
GATGCGGCGGGACCAGAGAAAAATCACTCAGGGTCAATGCCAGCGCTTCGTTAATACAGATGTAGGTGTT
CCACAGGGTAGCCAGCAGCATCCTGCGATGCAGATCCGGAACATAATGGTGCAGGGCGCTGACTTCCGCG
TTTCCAGACTTTACGAAACACGGAAACCGAAGACCATTCATGTTGTTGCTCAGGTCGCAGACGTTTTGCA
GCAGCAGTCGCTTCACGTTCGCTCGCGTATCGGTGATTCATTCTGCTAACCAGTAAGGCAACCCCGCCAG
CCTAGCCGGGTCCTCAACGACAGGAGCACGATCATGCGCACCCGTGGCCAGGACCCAACGCTGCCCGAGA
TGCGCCGCGTGCGGCTGCTGGAGATGGCGGACGCGATGGATATGTTCTGCCAAGGGTTGGTTTGCGCATT
CACAGTTCTCCGCAAGAATTGATTGGCTCCAATTCTTGGAGTGGTGAATCCGTTAGCGAGGTGCCGCCGG
CTTCCATTCAGGTCGAGGTGGCCCGGCTCCATGCACCGCGACGCAACGCGGGGAGGCAGACAAGGTATAG
GGCGGCGCCTACAATCCATGCCAACCCGTTCCATGTGCTCGCCGAGGCGGCATAAATCGCCGTGACGATC
AGCGGTCCAGTGATCGAAGTTAGGCTGGTAAGAGCCGCGAGCGATCCTTGAAGCTGTCCCTGATGGTCGT
CATCTACCTGCCTGGACAGCATGGCCTGCAACGCGGGCATCCCGATGCCGCCGGAAGCGAGAAGAATCAT
AATGGGGAAGGCCATCCAGCCTCGCGTCGCGAACGCCAGCAAGACGTAGCCCAGCGCGTCGGCCGCCATG
CCGGCGATAATGGCCTGCTTCTCGCCGAAACGTTTGGTGGCGGGACCAGTGACGAAGGCTTGAGCGAGGG
CGTGCAAGATTCCGAATACCGCAAGCGACAGGCCGATCATCGTCGCGCTCCAGCGAAAGCGGTCCTCGCC
GAAAATGACCCAGAGCGCTGCCGGCACCTGTCCTACGAGTTGCATGATAAAGAAGACAGTCATAAGTGCG
GCGACGATAGTCATGCCCCGCGCCCACCGGAAGGAGCTGACTGGGTTGAAGGCTCTCAAGGGCATCGGTC
GAGATCCCGGTGCCTAATGAGTGAGCTAACTTACATTAATTGCGTTGCGCTCACTGCCCGCTTTCCAGTC
GGGAAACCTGTCGTGCCAGCTGCATTAATGAATCGGCCAACGCGCGGGGAGAGGCGGTTTGCGTATTGGG
CGCCAGGGTGGTTTTTCTTTTCACCAGTGAGACGGGCAACAGCTGATTGCCCTTCACCGCCTGGCCCTGA
GAGAGTTGCAGCAAGCGGTCCACGCTGGTTTGCCCCAGCAGGCGAAAATCCTGTTTGATGGTGGTTAACG
GCGGGATATAACATGAGCTGTCTTCGGTATCGTCGTATCCCACTACCGAGATATCCGCACCAACGCGCAG
CCCGGACTCGGTAATGGCGCGCATTGCGCCCAGCGCCATCTGATCGTTGGCAACCAGCATCGCAGTGGGA
ACGATGCCCTCATTCAGCATTTGCATGGTTTGTTGAAAACCGGACATGGCACTCCAGTCGCCTTCCCGTT
CCGCTATCGGCTGAATTTGATTGCGAGTGAGATATTTATGCCAGCCAGCCAGACGCAGACGCGCCGAGAC
AGAACTTAATGGGCCCGCTAACAGCGCGATTTGCTGGTGACCCAATGCGACCAGATGCTCCACGCCCAGT
CGCGTACCGTCTTCATGGGAGAAAATAATACTGTTGATGGGTGTCTGGTCAGAGACATCAAGAAATAACG
CCGGAACATTAGTGCAGGCAGCTTCCACAGCAATGGCATCCTGGTCATCCAGCGGATAGTTAATGATCAG
CCCACTGACGCGTTGCGCGAGAAGATTGTGCACCGCCGCTTTACAGGCTTCGACGCCGCTTCGTTCTACC
ATCGACACCACCACGCTGGCACCCAGTTGATCGGCGCGAGATTTAATCGCCGCGACAATTTGCGACGGCG
CGTGCAGGGCCAGACTGGAGGTGGCAACGCCAATCAGCAACGACTGTTTGCCCGCCAGTTGTTGTGCCAC
GCGGTTGGGAATGTAATTCAGCTCCGCCATCGCCGCTTCCACTTTTTCCCGCGTTTTCGCAGAAACGTGG
CTGGCCTGGTTCACCACGCGGGAAACGGTCTGATAAGAGACACCGGCATACTCTGCGACATCGTATAACG
TTACTGGTTTCACATTCACCACCCTGAATTGACTCTCTTCCGGGCGCTATCATGCCATACCGCGAAAGGT
TTTGCGCCATTCGATGGTGTCCGGGATCTCGACGCTCTCCCTTATGCGACTCCTGCATTAGGAAGCAGCC
CAGTAGTAGGTTGAGGCCGTTGAGCACCGCCGCCGCAAGGAATGGTGCATGCAAGGAGATGGCGCCCAAC
AGTCCCCCGGCCACGGGGCCTGCCACCATACCCACGCCGAAACAAGCGCTCATGAGCCCGAAGTGGCGAG
CCCGATCTTCCCCATCGGTGATGTCGGCGATATAGGCGCCAGCAACCGCACCTGTGGCGCCGGTGATGCC
GGCCACGATGCGTCCGGCGTAGAGGATCGAGATCTCGATCCCGCGAAATTAATACGACTCACTATAGGGG
AATTGTGAGCGGATAACAATTCCCCACTAGTAATAATTTTGTTTAACTTTAAGAAGGAGATATACCATGG
AAACTGAAGAAGGTAAACTGGTAATCTGGATTAACGGCGATAAAGGCTATAACGGTCTCGCTGAAGTCGG
TAAGAAATTCGAGAAAGATACCGGAATTAAAGTCACCGTTGAGCATCCGGATAAACTGGAAGAGAAATTC
CCACAGGTTGCGGCAACTGGCGATGGCCCTGACATTATCTTCTGGGCACACGACCGCTTTGGTGGCTACG
CTCAATCTGGCCTGTTGGCTGAAATCACCCCGGACAAAGCGTTCCAGGACAAGCTGTATCCGTTTACCTG
GGATGCCGTACGTTACAACGGCAAGCTGATTGCTTACCCGATCGCTGTTGAAGCGTTATCGCTGATTTAT
AACAAAGACCTGCTGCCGAACCCGCCAAAAACCTGGGAAGAGATCCCGGCGCTGGATAAAGAACTGAAAG
CGAAAGGTAAGAGCGCCCTGATGTTCAACCTGCAAGAACCGTACTTCACCTGGCCGCTGATTGCTGCTGA
CGGGGGTTATGCGTTCAAGTATGAAAACGGCAAGTACGACATTAAAGACGTGGGCGTGGATAACGCTGGC
GCGAAAGCGGGTCTGACCTTCCTGGTTGACCTGATTAAAAACAAACACATGAATGCAGACACCGATTACT
CCATCGCAGAAGCTGCCTTTAATAAAGGCGAAACAGCGATGACCATCAACGGCCCGTGGGCATGGTCCAA
CATCGACACCAGCAAAGTGAATTATGGTGTAACGGTACTGCCGACCTTCAAGGGTCAACCATCCAAACCG
TTCGTTGGCGTGCTGAGCGCAGGTATTAACGCCGCCAGTCCGAACAAAGAGCTGGCAAAAGAGTTCCTCG
AAAACTATCTGCTGACTGATGAAGGTCTGGAAGCGGTTAATAAAGACAAACCGCTGGGTGCCGTAGCGCT
GAAGTCTTACGAGGAAGAGTTGGCGAAAGATCCACGTATTGCCGCCACGATGGAAAACGCCCAGAAAGGT
GAAATCATGCCGAACATCCCGCAGATGTCCGCTTTCTGGTATGCCGTGCGTACTGCGGTGATCAACGCCG
CCAGCGGTCGTCAGACTGTCGATGAAGCCCTTAAAGACGCGCAGACTGGTACCGGCAGCGGCCTGGAAGT
TCTGTTCCAGGGGCCCCATATGAGGTACTCGGAGGTAGACCTGTTAGCTCTAGAGTATGAAGGTAAAAGT
CGACAGCGCCCGCAATGTTCAACACGACTTGAATTGCAGACGCTAGGTTTTTGGGAGATTGCTAGCATGC
AGTACAAACTTATCCTGAACGGTAAAACCCTGAAAGGTGAAACCACCACCGAAGCTGTTGACGCTGCTAC
CGCGGAAAAAGTTTTCAAACAGTACGCTAACGACAACGGTGTTGACGGTGAATGGACCTACGACGACGCT
ACCAAAACCTACACCGTAACGGAATGAGTTGGCTGCTGCCACCGCTGAGCAATAACTAGCATAACCCCTT
GGGGCCTCTAAACGGGTCTTGAGGGGTTTTTTGCTGAAAGGAGGAACTATATCCGGATATCCCGCAAGAG
GCCCGGCAGTACCGGCATAACCAAGCCTATGCCTACAGCATCCAGGGTGACGGTGCCGAGGATGACGATG
AGCGCATTGTTAGATTTCATACACGGTGCCTGACTGCGTTAGCAATTTAACTGTGATAAACTACCGCATT
AAAGCTTATCGATGATAAGCTGTCAAACATGAGAA
Features (pLannotate 1.2.2; 21 found; start..end, strand, type, name):
    104..208     +  promoter       AmpR promoter: bla
    209..1069    +  CDS            AmpR: β-lactamase; bla; confers resistance to ampicillin, carbenicillin, and related antibiotics
   1240..1828    +  rep_origin     ori: high-copy-number ColE1/pMB1/pBR322/pUC origin of replication
   2014..2156    -  misc_feature   bom: basis of mobility region from pBR322
   2258..2449    -  CDS            rop: Rop protein, which maintains plasmids at low copy number; rop
   2466..2846    +  CDS            YPB1_ECOLX: Protein predicted: Swiss-Prot protein existence level 4. From Escherichia coli.
   3088..3712    -  CDS            TcR (fragment): tetracycline efflux protein; tet; confers resistance to tetracycline
   3727..3748    -  protein_bind   CAP binding site: CAP binding activates transcription in the presence of cAMP. E. coli catabolite activator protein
   3761..4843    -  CDS            lacI: lac repressor; lacI; The lac repressor binds to the lac operator to inhibit transcription in E. coli. This inhibition can be relieved by adding lactose or isopropyl-β-D-thiogalactopyranoside (IPTG).
   4844..4921    -  promoter       lacI promoter: lacI
   4929..5208    -  CDS            TcR (fragment): tetracycline efflux protein; tet; confers resistance to tetracycline
   5230..5248    +  promoter       T7 promoter: promoter for bacteriophage T7 RNA polymerase
   5249..5273    +  protein_bind   lac operator: The lac repressor binds to the lac operator to inhibit transcription in E. coli. This inhibition can be relieved by adding lactose or isopropyl-β-D-thiogalactopyranoside (IPTG). lac repressor encoded by lacI
   5288..5310    +  RBS            RBS: efficient ribosome binding site from bacteriophage T7 gene 10 (Olins and Rangwala, 1989)
   5321..6417    +  CDS            MBP (fragment): maltose binding protein from E. coli; malE (mutated); This version of the gene does not encode a signal sequence, so MBP will remain in the cytosol.
   6463..6570    +  CDS            4E-T (fragment): 4ET_DROME - Experimental evidence at protein level: Swiss-Prot protein existence level 1. eIF4E1-binding protein that regulates translation and stability of mRNAs in processing bodies (P-bodies) (By similarity). Probably plays a role in P-bodies to coordinate the storage of translationally inactive mRNAs in the cytoplasm and prevent their degradation (By similarity). Acts as a binding platform for multiple RNA-binding proteins. Required for the formation of P-bodies (By similarity). From Drosophila melanogaster (Fruit fly).
   6583..6740    +  CDS            GB1 (fragment): B1 domain of Streptococcal protein G effective as a solubilizing fusion partner (Cheng and Patel, 2004)
   6745..6768    +  CDS            SET1 (fragment): solubility-enhancement tag derived from T7 phage gene 10B
   6776..6823    +  terminator     T7 terminator: transcription terminator for bacteriophage T7 RNA polymerase
   6846..6950    -  CDS            TcR (fragment): tetracycline efflux protein; tet; confers resistance to tetracycline
   6998..7026    -  promoter       tet promoter: E. coli promoter for tetracycline efflux protein gene
