[The description below was written by a language model from this plasmid's Addgene catalogue record and pLannotate feature annotations shown in this document.]
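Description:
pnEA-NpM-Dm4E-T_9-44-K12ER19EK43E-GB1_AA is a 7,035 nt bacterial expression plasmid for producing a short, mutated fragment of the Drosophila melanogaster eIF4E-transporter protein (4E-T) in E. coli. The catalogue lists the backbone as unknown, but the feature table shows a pBR322/pET-like architecture. It carries a ColE1/pMB1-type origin together with the bom mobility region and the rop gene, which keeps copy number low and agrees with the catalogue's low-copy designation. It also carries a β-lactamase gene under its own promoter for ampicillin selection. Several tetracycline-resistance fragments and the tet promoter are present only as interrupted remnants flanking the inserted cassettes and would not be expected to confer resistance.

The expression cassette is driven by a T7 promoter with an adjacent lac operator and the phage T7 gene 10 ribosome binding site. A plasmid-borne lacI gene supplies repressor, so expression is IPTG-inducible in hosts that supply T7 RNA polymerase. The open reading frame begins with a signal-sequence-less, cytosolic maltose binding protein. This is followed by the 4E-T segment, which the name indicates spans residues 9–44 with the substitutions K12E, R19E and K43E, and then by a C-terminal GB1 domain of streptococcal protein G as a solubility-enhancing partner. A short stretch annotated as a SET1 tag fragment precedes the T7 terminator. The depositor notes the ORF derives from CG32016 isoform C. The associated publication concerns the architecture of 4E-BP translational inhibitors bound to eIF4E, so this construct presumably provides a soluble mutant 4E-T peptide for binding or structural studies, although the record does not state the specific purpose of the mutations.
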