Addgene plasmid #148259: pnEA-NpM-Dm4E-T_9-44-K12ER19EK43E-GB1_AA
Purpose: Bacterial Expression of Dm4E-T_9-44-K12ER19EK43E
Depositing lab: Elisa Izaurralde. Depositing organization: Max Planck Institute for Developmental Biology. Publication: Molecular architecture of 4E-BP translational inhibitors bound to eIF4E. Peter D, Igreja C, Weber R, Wohlbold L, Weiler C, Ebertsch L, Weichenrieder O, Izaurralde E. Mol Cell. 2015 Mar 19;57(6):1074-87. doi: 10.1016/j.molcel.2015.01.017. Epub 2015 Feb 19. PubMed 25702871.
Backbone
  Vector backbone: Unknown
  Vector type: Bacterial Expression
Growth in bacteria
  Bacterial resistance: Ampicillin, 100 μg/mL
  Growth temperature: 37°C
  Growth strain: DH5alpha
  Copy number: Low Copy
Gene/Insert
  Gene/Insert name: Dm4E-T_9-44-K12ER19EK43E (alt name: 4E-T)
  Species: D. melanogaster (fly)
  Entrez Gene: 4E-T (a.k.a. Dmel_CG32016, CG11097, CG11232, CG32016, Dm4E-T, Dmel\CG32016)
  Cloning method: Unknown
Terms and licenses: Academic/Nonprofit Terms; Industry Terms: Not Available to Industry
Depositor comments: ORF extracted from CG32016 isoform C. NCBI:NM_166798.1, one variation L127S annotated as EST. Plasmids from this collection were made available to the research community and donated after the lab closed. Please note that the sequence provided by the depositing laboratory may be theoretical/predicted or based on Sanger sequencing results. There may be discrepancies between sequencing results obtained by Addgene and the depositor sequence. If an Addgene verified sequence is not available, please contact before placing your order to request that our lab fully sequence the plasmid.
How to cite: pnEA-NpM-Dm4E-T_9-44-K12ER19EK43E-GB1_AA was a gift from Elisa Izaurralde (Addgene plasmid # 148259 ; http://n2t.net/addgene:148259 ; RRID:Addgene_148259)
